Addgene plasmid #69789: pHL 2146
Purpose: KanR with FRT sites + pT7::SgrS::T1 terminator + ColE
Depositing lab: Han Lim. Depositing organization: University of California, Berkeley. Publication: Horizontal transfer of DNA methylation patterns into bacterial chromosomes. Shin JE, Lin C, Lim HN. Nucleic Acids Res. 2016 Apr 15. pii: gkw230. 10.1093/nar/gkw230 PubMed 27084942.
Backbone
  Vector backbone: ColE
  Modifications to backbone: FRT sites
  Vector type: Bacterial Expression, Synthetic Biology
Growth in bacteria
  Bacterial resistance: Kanamycin, 50 μg/mL
  Growth temperature: 37°C
  Growth strain: DH5alpha
  Copy number: Unknown
Gene/Insert
  Gene/Insert name: SgrS
  Promoter: T7
  Cloning method: Unknown
  Sequencing primers: 5′ T7; 3′ T1ter-Rev
Terms and licenses: Academic/Nonprofit Terms; Industry Terms: Not Available to Industry
How to cite: pHL 2146 was a gift from Han Lim (Addgene plasmid # 69789 ; http://n2t.net/addgene:69789 ; RRID:Addgene_69789)
