[The description below was written by a language model from this plasmid's Addgene catalogue record.]
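Description:
pHL 2146 is a bacterial expression and synthetic biology plasmid built on a ColE-type backbone, so it replicates in standard Escherichia coli cloning strains from a ColE origin of replication. The record lists its copy number as unknown. Selection is by kanamycin, and the kanamycin resistance cassette is associated with FRT sites, which are noted as the modification to the backbone. FRT sites are the recognition targets of the Flp recombinase. When they flank a marker, they usually allow it to be excised later, for example after a cassette has been moved into a chromosome, but the record does not spell out the exact arrangement or orientation of the sites.

The payload is SgrS placed under a T7 promoter and followed by the T1 transcriptional terminator. SgrS is generally known as a small regulatory RNA of enteric bacteria involved in the response to sugar-phosphate stress, although the record gives no source species or insert size. Because the T7 promoter is recognised by T7 RNA polymerase rather than the host polymerase, transcription of SgrS depends on supplying that polymerase, either in a suitable host strain or in vitro. The T1 terminator defines the 3′ end of the transcript and limits read-through into the rest of the plasmid.

The plasmid was deposited in connection with work on the horizontal transfer of DNA methylation patterns into bacterial chromosomes. The record does not state the construct's specific role in that work. No feature table was provided, so the layout of the elements cannot be described beyond this summary.
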