>Addgene plasmid #69789 | pHL 2146 | addgene partial sequence | sequence record 125567 | T7 5'-TAATACGACTCACTATAGGG-3'
TCAGCACTATTTTACCGCGACAGCGAAGTTGTGCTGGTTGCGTTGGTTAAGCGTCCCACAACGATTAACC
ATGCTTGAAGGACTGATGCAGTGGGATGACCGCAATTCTGAAAGTTGACTTGCCTGCATCATGTGTGACT
GAGTATTGGTGTAAAATCACCCGCCAGCAGATTATACCTGCTGGTTTTTTTTATTCTCGCCGCGCTAAAA
AGCTTGGGCCCATGGTACGCGTGCTAGAGGCATCAAATAAAACGAAAGGCTCAGTCGAAAGACTGGGCCT
TTCGTTTTATCTGTTGTTTGTCGGTGAACGCTCTCCTGAGTAGGACAAATCCGCCGCCCTAGACCTAGGG
CGTTCGGCTGCGGCGAGCGGTATCAGCTCACTCAAAGGCGGTAATACGGTTATCCACAGAATCAGGGGAT
AACGCAGGAAAGAACATGTGAGCAAAAGGCCAGCAAAAGGCCAGGAACCGTAAAAAGGCCGCGTTGCTGG
CGTTTTTCCATAGGCTCCGCCCCCCTGACGAGCATCACAAAAATCGACGCTCAAGTCAGAGGTGGCGAAA
CCCGACAGGACTATAAAGATACCAGGCGTTTCCCCCTGGAAGCTCCCTCGTGCGCTCTCCTGTTCCGACC
CTGCCGCTTACCGGATACCTGTCCGCCTTTCTCCCTTCGGGAAGCGTGGCGCTTTCTCATAGCTCACGCT
GTAGGTATCTCAGTTCGGTGTAGGTCGTTCGCTCCAAGCTGGGCTGTGTGCACGAACCCCCCGTTCAGCC
CGACCGCTGCGCCTTATCCGGTAACTATCGTCTTGAGTCCAACCCGGTAAGACACGACTTATCGCCACTG
GCAGCAGCCACTGGTAACAGGATTAGCAGAGCGAGGTATGTAGGCGGTGCTACAGAGTTCTTGAAG
